Addgene plasmid #143808: TFORF1440
Purpose: Lentiviral vector for overexpressing transcription factor ORFs with unique 24-bp barcodes. Barcodes facilitate identification of transcription factors in pooled screens.
Depositing lab: Feng Zhang. Depositing organization: Broad Institute. Publication: A transcription factor atlas of directed differentiation. Joung J, Ma S, Tay T, Geiger-Schuller KR, Kirchgatterer PC, Verdine VK, Guo B, Arias-Garcia MA, Allen WE, Singh A, Kuksenko O, Abudayyeh OO, Gootenberg JS, Fu Z, Macrae RK, Buenrostro JD, Regev A, Zhang F. Cell. 2023 Jan 5;186(1):209-229.e26. doi: 10.1016/j.cell.2022.11.026. PubMed 36608654.
Backbone
  Vector backbone: pLX_TRC317
  Backbone manufacturer: Broad Institute Genetic Perturbation Platform
  Backbone size w/o insert (bp): 8264
  Vector type: Mammalian Expression, Lentiviral
  Selectable markers: Puromycin
Growth in bacteria
  Bacterial resistance: Ampicillin, 100 μg/mL
  Growth temperature: 37°C
  Growth strain: NEB Stable
  Copy number: High Copy
Gene/Insert
  Gene/Insert name: ARID4A
  Species: H. sapiens (human)
  Insert size (bp): 3875
  Entrez Gene: ARID4A (a.k.a. RBBP-1, RBBP1, RBP-1, RBP1)
  Promoter: EF1a
  Cloning method: Unknown
  Sequencing primers: 5′ GGGTGGAGACTGAAGTTAGGCCAG; 3′ CACATAGCGTAAAAGGAGCAACATAG
Terms and licenses: Academic/Nonprofit Terms; Industry Terms: Not Available to Industry
Depositor comments: NM_002892,ENST00000355431 . The transcription factor ORF portion of this plasmid was synthesized by Genewiz. Please test multiple small colonies in case of plasmid recombination. To make this collection available in a timely manner, a portion of this collection was not fully sequenced by Addgene. If an Addgene verified full plasmid sequence is not available, please contact us prior to placing an order to request the full sequence.
How to cite: TFORF1440 was a gift from Feng Zhang (Addgene plasmid # 143808 ; http://n2t.net/addgene:143808 ; RRID:Addgene_143808)
