[The description below was written by a language model from this plasmid's Addgene catalogue record and pLannotate feature annotations shown in this document.]
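Description:
TFORF1440 is a lentiviral mammalian expression plasmid built on the pLX_TRC317 backbone, carrying the human ARID4A open reading frame (also known as RBBP1/RBP1) as one member of a barcoded transcription factor ORF collection. It is maintained in E. coli through a high-copy ColE1/pUC-type origin with ampicillin resistance (AmpR). An f1 origin and remnants of a lac/lacZα cloning region flanked by T7 and T3 promoters also sit in the bacterial portion. The depositor notes that the plasmid can recombine, which is common for LTR-containing vectors. The annotated full sequence is 12,139 nt, consistent with the stated backbone and insert sizes.

The viral cassette has a third-generation, self-inactivating layout. An RSV promoter drives a truncated HIV-1 5' LTR, followed by the Ψ packaging signal with a gag fragment, the RRE for Rev-dependent nuclear export, a cPPT/CTS, WPRE to boost transcript expression, and a ΔU3 3' LTR with a downstream SV40 poly(A) signal. Within the transferred region, an SV40 promoter/origin segment precedes a puromycin N-acetyltransferase gene for selecting transduced cells. A separate EF-1α promoter drives constitutive expression of the ARID4A coding sequence, which was produced by gene synthesis. ARID4A encodes a DNA-binding protein that modulates the activity of factors such as RB1 and may act within an mSin3A repressor complex. No epitope tag or fluorescent reporter is annotated. The record describes a unique 24-bp barcode associated with each ORF, but the feature table does not annotate it, so its position is not stated. A short U6 promoter fragment lies between the ORF and WPRE.

The vector is intended for overexpressing ARID4A in mammalian cells by lentiviral transduction, particularly in pooled screens where the barcode identifies which transcription factor each cell received.
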