Features (pLannotate 1.2.2; 31 found; start..end, strand, type, name):
      5..231     +  promoter       RSV promoter: Rous sarcoma virus enhancer/promoter
    232..412     +  LTR            5' LTR (truncated): truncated 5' long terminal repeat (LTR) from HIV-1
    459..584     +  misc_feature   HIV-1 Ψ: packaging signal of human immunodeficiency virus type 1
    568..931     +  CDS            HIV-1 gag (fragment): gag protein from human immunodeficiency virus 1; gag
   1077..1310    +  misc_feature   RRE: The Rev response element (RRE) of HIV-1 allows for Rev-dependent mRNA export from the nucleus to the cytoplasm.
   1687..1713    +  CDS            Rev (fragment): human immunodeficiency virus 1 (HIV-1) Rev protein; rev; enhances nuclear export of unspliced and incompletely spliced viral mRNAs
   1720..1743    +  promoter       SV40 promoter (fragment): SV40 early promoter
   1744..1815    +  promoter       SV40 promoter (fragment): SV40 enhancer and early promoter
   1839..1974    +  rep_origin     SV40 ori: SV40 origin of replication
   2020..2616    +  CDS            PuroR (fragment): puromycin N-acetyltransferase; pac from Streptomyces; confers resistance to puromycin
   2665..2782    +  misc_feature   cPPT/CTS: central polypurine tract and central termination sequence of HIV-1
   2847..2913    +  CDS            small t antigen (fragment): SV40 (simian virus 40) small t antigen
   2920..4098    +  promoter       EF-1α promoter: strong constitutive promoter for human elongation factor EF-1α
   4115..7885    +  CDS            ARID4A: ARI4A_HUMAN - Also known as RBBP1, RBP1. Experimental evidence at protein level: Swiss-Prot protein existence level 1. DNA-binding protein which modulates activity of several transcription factors including RB1 (retinoblastoma-associated protein) and AR (androgen receptor) (By similarity). May function as part of an mSin3A repressor complex (PubMed:14581478). Has no intrinsic transcriptional activity (By similarity). Plays a role in the regulation of epigenetic modifications at the PWS/AS imprinting center near the SNRPN promoter, where it might function as part of a complex with RB1 and ARID4
   7901..7954    +  promoter       U6 promoter (fragment): RNA polymerase III promoter for human U6 snRNA
   7996..8584    +  misc_feature   WPRE: woodchuck hepatitis virus posttranscriptional regulatory element
   8635..8654    +  misc_feature   cPPT/CTS (fragment): central polypurine tract and central termination sequence of HIV-1
   8656..8889    +  LTR            3' LTR (ΔU3): self-inactivating 3' long terminal repeat (LTR) from HIV-1
   8967..9088    +  polyA_signal   SV40 poly(A) signal: SV40 polyadenylation signal
   9128..9263    +  rep_origin     SV40 ori: SV40 origin of replication
   9284..9302    -  promoter       T7 promoter: promoter for bacteriophage T7 RNA polymerase
   9310..9465    +  CDS            lacZα (fragment): LacZα fragment of β-galactosidase; lacZ fragment
   9470..9898    +  rep_origin     f1 ori (sequence partly withheld): f1 bacteriophage origin of replication; arrow indicates direction of (+) strand synthesis
   9951..10055   +  promoter       AmpR promoter: bla
  10056..10916   +  CDS            AmpR: β-lactamase; bla; confers resistance to ampicillin, carbenicillin, and related antibiotics
  11087..11675   +  rep_origin     ori: high-copy-number ColE1/pMB1/pBR322/pUC origin of replication
  11858..11950   +  CDS            lacI (fragment): lac repressor; lacI; The lac repressor binds to the lac operator to inhibit transcription in E. coli. This inhibition can be relieved by adding lactose or isopropyl-β-D-thiogalactopyranoside (IPTG).
  11963..11984   +  protein_bind   CAP binding site: CAP binding activates transcription in the presence of cAMP. E. coli catabolite activator protein
  11999..12029   +  promoter       lac promoter: promoter for the E. coli lac operon
  12033..12055   +  protein_bind   lac operator (fragment): The lac repressor binds to the lac operator to inhibit transcription in E. coli. This inhibition can be relieved by adding lactose or isopropyl-β-D-thiogalactopyranoside (IPTG). lac repressor encoded by lacI
  12098..12116   +  promoter       T3 promoter: promoter for bacteriophage T3 RNA polymerase
>Addgene plasmid #143808 | TFORF1440 | addgene full sequence | sequence record 396255 | Addgene NGS Result
TTAATGTAGTCTTATGCAATACTCTTGTAGTCTTGCAACATGGTAACGATGAGTTAGCAACATGCCTTAC
AAGGAGAGAAAAAGCACCGTGCATGCCGATTGGTGGAAGTAAGGTGGTACGATCGTGCCTTATTAGGAAG
GCAACAGACGGGTCTGACATGGATTGGACGAACCACTGAATTGCCGCATTGCAGAGATATTGTATTTAAG
TGCCTAGCTCGATACATAAACGGGTCTCTCTGGTTAGACCAGATCTGAGCCTGGGAGCTCTCTGGCTAAC
TAGGGAACCCACTGCTTAAGCCTCAATAAAGCTTGCCTTGAGTGCTTCAAGTAGTGTGTGCCCGTCTGTT
GTGTGACTCTGGTAACTAGAGATCCCTCAGACCCTTTTAGTCAGTGTGGAAAATCTCTAGCAGTGGCGCC
CGAACAGGGACTTGAAAGCGAAAGGGAAACCAGAGGAGCTCTCTCGACGCAGGACTCGGCTTGCTGAAGC
GCGCACGGCAAGAGGCGAGGGGCGGCGACTGGTGAGTACGCCAAAAATTTTGACTAGCGGAGGCTAGAAG
GAGAGAGATGGGTGCGAGAGCGTCAGTATTAAGCGGGGGAGAATTAGATCGCGATGGGAAAAAATTCGGT
TAAGGCCAGGGGGAAAGAAAAAATATAAATTAAAACATATAGTATGGGCAAGCAGGGAGCTAGAACGATT
CGCAGTTAATCCTGGCCTGTTAGAAACATCAGAAGGCTGTAGACAAATACTGGGACAGCTACAACCATCC
CTTCAGACAGGATCAGAAGAACTTAGATCATTATATAATACAGTAGCAACCCTCTATTGTGTGCATCAAA
GGATAGAGATAAAAGACACCAAGGAAGCTTTAGACAAGATAGAGGAAGAGCAAAACAAAAGTAAGACCAC
CGCACAGCAAGCGGCCGCTGATCTTCAGACCTGGAGGAGGAGATATGAGGGACAATTGGAGAAGTGAATT
ATATAAATATAAAGTAGTAAAAATTGAACCATTAGGAGTAGCACCCACCAAGGCAAAGAGAAGAGTGGTG
CAGAGAGAAAAAAGAGCAGTGGGAATAGGAGCTTTGTTCCTTGGGTTCTTGGGAGCAGCAGGAAGCACTA
TGGGCGCAGCGTCAATGACGCTGACGGTACAGGCCAGACAATTATTGTCTGGTATAGTGCAGCAGCAGAA
CAATTTGCTGAGGGCTATTGAGGCGCAACAGCATCTGTTGCAACTCACAGTCTGGGGCATCAAGCAGCTC
CAGGCAAGAATCCTGGCTGTGGAAAGATACCTAAAGGATCAACAGCTCCTGGGGATTTGGGGTTGCTCTG
GAAAACTCATTTGCACCACTGCTGTGCCTTGGAATGCTAGTTGGAGTAATAAATCTCTGGAACAGATTTG
GAATCACACGACCTGGATGGAGTGGGACAGAGAAATTAACAATTACACAAGCTTAATACACTCCTTAATT
GAAGAATCGCAAAACCAGCAAGAAAAGAATGAACAAGAATTATTGGAATTAGATAAATGGGCAAGTTTGT
GGAATTGGTTTAACATAACAAATTGGCTGTGGTATATAAAATTATTCATAATGATAGTAGGAGGCTTGGT
AGGTTTAAGAATAGTTTTTGCTGTACTTTCTATAGTGAATAGAGTTAGGCAGGGATATTCACCATTATCG
TTTCAGACCCACCTCCCAACCCCGAGGGGACCCATGCATTGCATCTCAATTAGTCAGCAACCAGGTGTGG
AAAGTCCCCAGGCTCCCCAGCAGGCAGAAGTATGCAAAGCATGCGTCTCAATTAGTCAGCAACCATAGTC
CCGCCCCTAACTCCGCCCATCCCGCCCCTAACTCCGCCCAGTTCCGCCCATTCTCCGCCCCATGGCTGAC
TAATTTTTTTTATTTATGCAGAGGCCGAGGCCGCCTCGGCCTCTGAGCTATTCCAGAAGTAGTGAGGAGG
CTTTTTTGGAGGCCTAGGCTTTTGCAAAAAGCTTTCTAGAGGTACCACCGGAGCTTACCATGACCGAGTA
CAAGCCCACGGTGCGCCTCGCCACCCGCGACGACGTCCCCAGGGCCGTACGCACCCTCGCCGCCGCGTTC
GCCGACTACCCCGCCACGCGCCACACCGTCGATCCGGACCGCCACATCGAGCGGGTCACCGAGCTGCAAG
AACTCTTCCTCACGCGCGTCGGGCTCGACATCGGCAAGGTGTGGGTCGCGGACGACGGCGCCGCCGTGGC
GGTCTGGACCACGCCGGAGAGCGTCGAAGCGGGGGCGGTGTTCGCCGAGATCGGCCCGCGCATGGCCGAG
TTGAGCGGTTCCCGGCTGGCCGCGCAGCAACAGATGGAAGGCCTCCTGGCGCCGCACCGGCCCAAGGAGC
CCGCGTGGTTCCTGGCCACCGTCGGCGTCTCGCCCGACCACCAGGGCAAGGGTCTGGGCAGCGCCGTCGT
GCTCCCCGGAGTGGAGGCGGCCGAGCGCGCCGGGGTGCCCGCCTTCCTGGAGACCTCCGCGCCCCGCAAC
CTCCCCTTCTACGAGCGGCTCGGCTTCACCGTCACCGCCGACGTCGAGGTGCCCGAAGGACCGCGCACCT
GGTGCATGACCCGCAAGCCCGGTGCCAGTTAACGAATTCTAGATCTTGAGACAAATGGCAGTATTCATCC
ACAATTTTAAAAGAAAAGGGGGGATTGGGGGGTACAGTGCAGGGGAAAGAATAGTAGACATAATAGCAAC
AGACATACAAACTAAAGAATTACAAAAACAAATTACAAAAATTCAAAATTTTCGGGTTTATTACAGGGAC
AGCAGAGATCCACTTTGGCGCCGGCTCGAGGCCTGCAGGTGCAAAGATGGATAAAGTTTTAAACAGAGAG
GAATCTTTGCAGCTAATGGACCTTCTAGGTCTTGAAAGGAGTGGGAATTGGCTCCGGTGCCCGTCAGTGG
GCAGAGCGCACATCGCCCACAGTCCCCGAGAAGTTGGGGGGAGGGGTCGGCAATTGAACCGGTGCCTAGA
GAAGGTGGCGCGGGGTAAACTGGGAAAGTGATGTCGTGTACTGGCTCCGCCTTTTTCCCGAGGGTGGGGG
AGAACCGTATATAAGTGCAGTAGTCGCCGTGAACGTTCTTTTTCGCAACGGGTTTGCCGCCAGAACACAG
GTAAGTGCCGTGTGTGGTTCCCGCGGGCCTGGCCTCTTTACGGGTTATGGCCCTTGCGTGCCTTGAATTA
CTTCCACCTGGCTGCAGTACGTGATTCTTGATCCCGAGCTTCGGGTTGGAAGTGGGTGGGAGAGTTCGAG
GCCTTGCGCTTAAGGAGCCCCTTCGCCTCGTGCTTGAGTTGAGGCCTGGCCTGGGCGCTGGGGCCGCCGC
GTGCGAATCTGGTGGCACCTTCGCGCCTGTCTCGCTGCTTTCGATAAGTCTCTAGCCATTTAAAATTTTT
GATGACCTGCTGCGACGCTTTTTTTCTGGCAAGATAGTCTTGTAAATGCGGGCCAAGATCTGCACACTGG
TATTTCGGTTTTTGGGGCCGCGGGCGGCGACGGGGCCCGTGCGTCCCAGCGCACATGTTCGGCGAGGCGG
GGCCTGCGAGCGCGGCCACCGAGAATCGGACGGGGGTAGTCTCAAGCTGGCCGGCCTGCTCTGGTGCCTG
GCCTCGCGCCGCCGTGTATCGCCCCGCCCTGGGCGGCAAGGCTGGCCCGGTCGGCACCAGTTGCGTGAGC
GGAAAGATGGCCGCTTCCCGGCCCTGCTGCAGGGAGCTCAAAATGGAGGACGCGGCGCTCGGGAGAGCGG
GCGGGTGAGTCACCCACACAAAGGAAAAGGGCCTTTCCGTCCTCAGCCGTCGCTTCATGTGACTCCACGG
AGTACCGGGCGCCGTCCAGGCACCTCGATTAGTTCTCGAGCTTTTGGAGTACGTCGTCTTTAGGTTGGGG
GGAGGGGTTTTATGCGATGGAGTTTCCCCACACTGAGTGGGTGGAGACTGAAGTTAGGCCAGCTTGGCAC
TTGATGTAATTCTCCTTGGAATTTGCCCTTTTTGAGTTTGGATCTTGGTTCATTCTCAAGCCTCAGACAG
TGGTTCAAAGTTTTTTTCTTCCATTTCAGGTGTCGTGAGGCTAGCACCGCCACCATGAAGGCGGCAGATG
AGCCTGCCTACCTGACAGTGGGAACCGATGTCAGTGCCAAGTACCGAGGTGCCTTCTGTGAGGCAAAGAT
TAAGACTGTGAAAAGGCTGGTGAAAGTTAAGGTACTCCTGAAACAGGATAATACCACACAATTGGTACAA
GATGACCAAGTAAAGGGTCCTTTAAGAGTTGGAGCTATTGTTGAAACAAGGACATCTGATGGATCTTTTC
AGGAAGCTATTATCAGCAAGTTGACAGATGCTAGTTGGTATACCGTGGTGTTTGATGATGGTGATGAGCG
AACATTGAGACGTACCTCACTTTGTCTGAAAGGAGAGAGACATTTTGCAGAGAGTGAGACACTTGACCAG
CTTCCATTAACAAATCCAGAGCATTTTGGAACTCCAGTAATTGCAAAGAAGACGAACAGAGGAAGGAGAT
CTTCTCTTCCTGTTACTGAAGATGAAAAGGAAGAAGAAAGCAGTGAAGAGGAAGATGAAGACAAGCGCCG
TCTCAATGATGAATTACTAGGAAAAGTTGTAAGTGTGGTGTCTGCAACGGAGAGGACTGAATGGTATCCT
GCTTTGGTAATATCTCCCAGCTGTAATGATGACATCACAGTGAAAAAGGATCAGTGTTTAGTTCGATCAT
TTATTGATTCTAAATTTTACTCTATAGCAAGAAAGGACATTAAGGAAGTAGACATTCTCAATCTACCGGA
ATCTGAGCTCTCCACTAAACCAGGGCTTCAGAAAGCAAGCATCTTCTTAAAAACTAGAGTTGTTCCTGAT
AATTGGAAAATGGATATAAGTGAAATCCTTGAGTCATCCAGTAGTGATGATGAAGATGGCCCAGCTGAAG
AAAATGATGAAGAGAAGGAAAAGGAGGCCAAAAAGACAGAAGAAGAGGTGCCTGAGGAAGAACTTGATCC
TGAAGAGAGGGACAACTTCCTCCAGCAGCTTTATAAGTTTATGGAAGACAGAGGTACTCCAATCAACAAA
CCACCTGTTTTGGGCTATAAAGATCTCAATCTCTTCAAACTCTTCAGACTGGTTTATCATCAGGGTGGAT
GTGACAATATTGATAGTGGTGCTGTATGGAAGCAAATTTATATGGACCTTGGCATTCCTATTTTGAATTC
AGCTGCTTCCTACAATGTAAAAACTGCTTATAGAAAGTATCTCTATGGTTTTGAGGAGTACTGCCGTTCG
GCAAATATTCAGTTCAGAACTGTTCATCACCATGAACCAAAAGTAAAAGAGGAAAAAAAAGACTTAGAAG
AATCAATGGAAGAGGCTCTCAAATTAGATCAAGAAATGCCTTTAACAGAAGTGAAGAGTGAACCTGAGGA
AAATATCGATTCAAACAGTGAAAGTGAAAGAGAAGAGATAGAATTAAAATCTCCGAGGGGACGAAGGAGA
ATTGCTCGAGATGTAAATTCTATTAAAAAGGAAATTGAAGAAGAGAAAACAGAAGACAAATTAAAAGATA
ATGATACAGAAAATAAGGATGTAGATGATGACTATGAAACTGCAGAGAAAAAAGAAAATGAGCTACTACT
GGGGAGAAAAAATACACCAAAGCAAAAAGAGAAGAAAATTAAAAAACAGGAGGATTCTGACAAAGACTCA
GATGAAGAGGAAGAGAAAAGCCAAGAGAGGGAAGAAACTGAAAGCAAATGTGACTCTGAAGGAGAGGAAG
ATGAGGAAGACATGGAACCCTGCCTAACAGGAACCAAAGTGAAAGTAAAATATGGACGAGGGAAGACTCA
GAAAATTTATGAAGCCAGTATTAAAAGCACTGAAATTGATGACGGAGAAGTTTTATATTTGGTACATTAC
TATGGATGGAATGTCAGGTATGATGAGTGGGTGAAGGCTGACAGGATAATCTGGCCTTTGGACAAAGGTG
GACCAAAGAAAAAACAGAAGAAAAAAGCTAAAAATAAAGAAGATAGTGAAAAGGACGAAAAGAGAGATGA
GGAGAGGCAGAAGTCAAAACGGGGACGACCTCCTTTAAAATCAACCCTCTCATCAAACATGCCGTATGGC
TTATCTAAGACAGCAAACAGTGAAGGAAAATCAGACTCTTGTTCATCTGATAGTGAAACAGAAGATGCTT
TAGAAAAGAATTTAATAAATGAAGAACTTTCTCTTAAAGATGAACTAGAAAAAAATGAAAATTTGAATGA
TGATAAGCTAGATGAAGAAAATCCAAAGATTTCTGCACATATATTAAAAGAAAATGATAGGACTCAAATG
CAGCCTTTAGAAACCCTGAAGTTAGAAGTTGGAGAGAATGAACAAATAGTACAGATTTTTGGGAACAAAA
TGGAAAAAACAGAAGAAGTTAAGAAAGAAGCCGAAAAATCTCCAAAAGGAAAGGGAAGACGAAGCAAGAC
AAAAGATCTTTCTTTAGAAATTATAAAGATTTCATCATTTGGCCAGAATGAAGCAGGAAGTGAACCTCAT
ATAGAAGCTCATAGTCTTGAATTGTCTTCATTAGACAATAAAAACTTTTCTTCTGCTACAGAAGATGAAA
TTGACCAATGTGTGAAAGAAAAGAAGTTGAAACGGAAAATACTAGGACAATCATCGCCAGAGAAAAAAAT
AAGAATTGAGAATGGAATGGAAATGACAAATACTGTATCTCAAGAAAGGACCAGTGATTGTATTGGATCT
GAGGGAATGAAAAACTTAAATTTTGAACAGCACTTTGAAAGAGAAAATGAAGGAATGCCATCATTGATAG
CAGAGTCAAACCAATGCATCCAACAACTGACTAGTGAAAGATTTGATAGTCCAGCTGAAGAAACTGTAAA
TATTCCACTAAAAGAAGATGAGGATGCAATGCCTCTGATCGGGCCTGAAACCTTGGTTTGCCATGAAGTA
GATTTGGATGATTTGGATGAAAAGGATAAGACCAGCATTGAGGATGTAGCAGTTGAAAGCTCTGAGTCTA
ACTCTCTTGTTTCTATTCCACCTGCCCTACCTCCTGTAGTCCAACATAACTTTTCAGTAGCTTCACCACT
TACTCTTAGTCAAGATGAGTCTCGAAGCGTAAAAAGTGAGAGTGATATAACGATTGAAGTTGATAGTATT
GCTGAAGAATCTCAAGAAGGTCTCTGTGAGAGGGAATCGGCAAATGGATTTGAAACTAATGTTGCCTCTG
GTACCTGTAGTATAATTGTACAAGAGAGAGAGAGCAGAGAGAAGGGTCAGAAGAGGCCAAGTGATGGAAA
TAGTGGATTAATGGCAAAAAAGCAAAAGCGTACCCCAAAGCGAACAAGTGCTGCAGCCAAAAATGAAAAG
AATGGAACAGGACAAAGCAGTGATAGTGAAGATCTTCCTGTCCTAGACAATTCAAGTAAATGTACCCCAG
TAAAGCATCTTAATGTATCTAAGCCACAGAAACTTGCACGATCTCCTGCAAGAATATCCCCGCACATCAA
AGATGGAGAGAAAGATAAACACAGAGAAAAACATCCGAATTCATCCCCTAGGACATATAAATGGAGCTTT
CAGCTCAATGAATTAGATAATATGAACAGTACAGAGAGAATCTCATTTCTCCAAGAAAAACTACAGGAAA
TCAGAAAATATTATATGTCTTTGAAGTCTGAAGTTGCAACCATAGACAGGAGGAGAAAAAGATTAAAAAA
GAAAGACAGGGAAGTGTCTCATGCGGGAGCCTCCATGTCATCTGCTTCATCAGACACTGGAATGAGTCCC
TCATCATCATCTCCCCCACAAAATGTACTTGCTGTAGAATGCAGGTAGTAATGAACTAGTCCGTAACTTG
AAAGTATTTCGATTTCTTGGCTTTATATATCTTGTGGAAAGGACGAAAACTAACTTCGGGCGCGTCTCGA
ACGCGTTAAGTCGACAATCAACCTCTGGATTACAAAATTTGTGAAAGATTGACTGGTATTCTTAACTATG
TTGCTCCTTTTACGCTATGTGGATACGCTGCTTTAATGCCTTTGTATCATGCTATTGCTTCCCGTATGGC
TTTCATTTTCTCCTCCTTGTATAAATCCTGGTTGCTGTCTCTTTATGAGGAGTTGTGGCCCGTTGTCAGG
CAACGTGGCGTGGTGTGCACTGTGTTTGCTGACGCAACCCCCACTGGTTGGGGCATTGCCACCACCTGTC
AGCTCCTTTCCGGGACTTTCGCTTTCCCCCTCCCTATTGCCACGGCGGAACTCATCGCCGCCTGCCTTGC
CCGCTGCTGGACAGGGGCTCGGCTGTTGGGCACTGACAATTCCGTGGTGTTGTCGGGGAAATCATCGTCC
TTTCCTTGGCTGCTCGCCTGTGTTGCCACCTGGATTCTGCGCGGGACGTCCTTCTGCTACGTCCCTTCGG
CCCTCAATCCAGCGGACCTTCCTTCCCGCGGCCTGCTGCCGGCTCTGCGGCCTCTTCCGCGTCTTCGCCT
TCGCCCTCAGACGAGTCGGATCTCCCTTTGGGCCGCCTCCCCGCGTCGACTTTAAGACCAATGACTTACA
AGGCAGCTGTAGATCTTAGCCACTTTTTAAAAGAAAAGGGGGGACTGGAAGGGCTAATTCACTCCCAACG
AAGACAAGATCTGCTTTTTGCTTGTACTGGGTCTCTCTGGTTAGACCAGATCTGAGCCTGGGAGCTCTCT
GGCTAACTAGGGAACCCACTGCTTAAGCCTCAATAAAGCTTGCCTTGAGTGCTTCAAGTAGTGTGTGCCC
GTCTGTTGTGTGACTCTGGTAACTAGAGATCCCTCAGACCCTTTTAGTCAGTGTGGAAAATCTCTAGCAG
TACGTATAGTAGTTCATGTCATCTTATTATTCAGTATTTATAACTTGCAAAGAAATGAATATCAGAGAGT
GAGAGGAACTTGTTTATTGCAGCTTATAATGGTTACAAATAAAGCAATAGCATCACAAATTTCACAAATA
AAGCATTTTTTTCACTGCATTCTAGTTGTGGTTTGTCCAAACTCATCAATGTATCTTATCATGTCTGGCT
CTAGCTATCCCGCCCCTAACTCCGCCCATCCCGCCCCTAACTCCGCCCAGTTCCGCCCATTCTCCGCCCC
ATGGCTGACTAATTTTTTTTATTTATGCAGAGGCCGAGGCCGCCTCGGCCTCTGAGCTATTCCAGAAGTA
GTGAGGAGGCTTTTTTGGAGGCCTAGGGACGTACCCAATTCGCCCTATAGTGAGTCGTATTACGCGCGCT
CACTGGCCGTCGTTTTACAACGTCGTGACTGGGAAAACCCTGGCGTTACCCAACTTAATCGCCTTGCAGC
ACATCCCCCTTTCGCCAGCTGGCGTAATAGCGAAGAGGCCCGCACCGATCGCCCTTCCCAACAGTTGCGC
AGCCTGAATGGCGAATGGG
[124 nt withheld, positions 9470-9593]
C
[91 nt withheld, positions 9595-9685]
A
[49 nt withheld, positions 9687-9735]
CCTTTGACGTTGGAGTCCACGTTCTTT
[37 nt withheld, positions 9763-9799]
ACCCTATCTCGGTCTATTCTTTTGATTTATAAGGGATTTTGCCGATTTCGGCCTATTGGTTAAAAAATGA
GCTGATTTAACAAAAATTTAACGCGAATTTTAACAAAATATTAACGCTTACAATTTAGGTGGCACTTTTC
GGGGAAATGTGCGCGGAACCCCTATTTGTTTATTTTTCTAAATACATTCAAATATGTATCCGCTCATGAG
ACAATAACCCTGATAAATGCTTCAATAATATTGAAAAAGGAAGAGTATGAGTATTCAACATTTCCGTGTC
GCCCTTATTCCCTTTTTTGCGGCATTTTGCCTTCCTGTTTTTGCTCACCCAGAAACGCTGGTGAAAGTAA
AAGATGCTGAAGATCAGTTGGGTGCACGAGTGGGTTACATCGAACTGGATCTCAACAGCGGTAAGATCCT
TGAGAGTTTTCGCCCCGAAGAACGTTTTCCAATGATGAGCACTTTTAAAGTTCTGCTATGTGGCGCGGTA
TTATCCCGTATTGACGCCGGGCAAGAGCAACTCGGTCGCCGCATACACTATTCTCAGAATGACTTGGTTG
AGTACTCACCAGTCACAGAAAAGCATCTTACGGATGGCATGACAGTAAGAGAATTATGCAGTGCTGCCAT
AACCATGAGTGATAACACTGCGGCCAACTTACTTCTGACAACGATCGGAGGACCGAAGGAGCTAACCGCT
TTTTTGCACAACATGGGGGATCATGTAACTCGCCTTGATCGTTGGGAACCGGAGCTGAATGAAGCCATAC
CAAACGACGAGCGTGACACCACGATGCCTGTAGCAATGGCAACAACGTTGCGCAAACTATTAACTGGCGA
ACTACTTACTCTAGCTTCCCGGCAACAATTAATAGACTGGATGGAGGCGGATAAAGTTGCAGGACCACTT
CTGCGCTCGGCCCTTCCGGCTGGCTGGTTTATTGCTGATAAATCTGGAGCCGGTGAGCGTGGGTCTCGCG
GTATCATTGCAGCACTGGGGCCAGATGGTAAGCCCTCCCGTATCGTAGTTATCTACACGACGGGGAGTCA
GGCAACTATGGATGAACGAAATAGACAGATCGCTGAGATAGGTGCCTCACTGATTAAGCATTGGTAACTG
TCAGACCAAGTTTACTCATATATACTTTAGATTGATTTAAAACTTCATTTTTAATTTAAAAGGATCTAGG
TGAAGATCCTTTTTGATAATCTCATGACCAAAATCCCTTAACGTGAGTTTTCGTTCCACTGAGCGTCAGA
CCCCGTAGAAAAGATCAAAGGATCTTCTTGAGATCCTTTTTTTCTGCGCGTAATCTGCTGCTTGCAAACA
AAAAAACCACCGCTACCAGCGGTGGTTTGTTTGCCGGATCAAGAGCTACCAACTCTTTTTCCGAAGGTAA
CTGGCTTCAGCAGAGCGCAGATACCAAATACTGTTCTTCTAGTGTAGCCGTAGTTAGGCCACCACTTCAA
GAACTCTGTAGCACCGCCTACATACCTCGCTCTGCTAATCCTGTTACCAGTGGCTGCTGCCAGTGGCGAT
AAGTCGTGTCTTACCGGGTTGGACTCAAGACGATAGTTACCGGATAAGGCGCAGCGGTCGGGCTGAACGG
GGGGTTCGTGCACACAGCCCAGCTTGGAGCGAACGACCTACACCGAACTGAGATACCTACAGCGTGAGCT
ATGAGAAAGCGCCACGCTTCCCGAAGGGAGAAAGGCGGACAGGTATCCGGTAAGCGGCAGGGTCGGAACA
GGAGAGCGCACGAGGGAGCTTCCAGGGGGAAACGCCTGGTATCTTTATAGTCCTGTCGGGTTTCGCCACC
TCTGACTTGAGCGTCGATTTTTGTGATGCTCGTCAGGGGGGCGGAGCCTATGGAAAAACGCCAGCAACGC
GGCCTTTTTACGGTTCCTGGCCTTTTGCTGGCCTTTTGCTCACATGTTCTTTCCTGCGTTATCCCCTGAT
TCTGTGGATAACCGTATTACCGCCTTTGAGTGAGCTGATACCGCTCGCCGCAGCCGAACGACCGAGCGCA
GCGAGTCAGTGAGCGAGGAAGCGGAAGAGCGCCCAATACGCAAACCGCCTCTCCCCGCGCGTTGGCCGAT
TCATTAATGCAGCTGGCACGACAGGTTTCCCGACTGGAAAGCGGGCAGTGAGCGCAACGCAATTAATGTG
AGTTAGCTCACTCATTAGGCACCCCAGGCTTTACACTTTATGCTTCCGGCTCGTATGTTGTGTGGAATTG
TGAGCGGATAACAATTTCACACAGGAAACAGCTATGACCATGATTACGCCAAGCGCGCAATTAACCCTCA
CTAAAGGGAACAAAAGCTGGAGCTGCAAGC
