>Addgene plasmid #143808 | TFORF1440 | depositor partial sequence | sequence record 283551 | Insert
ACCGCCACCATGAAGGCGGCAGATGAGCCTGCCTACCTGACAGTGGGAACCGATGTCAGTGCCAAGTACC
GAGGTGCCTTCTGTGAGGCAAAGATTAAGACTGTGAAAAGGCTGGTGAAAGTTAAGGTACTCCTGAAACA
GGATAATACCACACAATTGGTACAAGATGACCAAGTAAAGGGTCCTTTAAGAGTTGGAGCTATTGTTGAA
ACAAGGACATCTGATGGATCTTTTCAGGAAGCTATTATCAGCAAGTTGACAGATGCTAGTTGGTATACCG
TGGTGTTTGATGATGGTGATGAGCGAACATTGAGACGTACCTCACTTTGTCTGAAAGGAGAGAGACATTT
TGCAGAGAGTGAGACACTTGACCAGCTTCCATTAACAAATCCAGAGCATTTTGGAACTCCAGTAATTGCA
AAGAAGACGAACAGAGGAAGGAGATCTTCTCTTCCTGTTACTGAAGATGAAAAGGAAGAAGAAAGCAGTG
AAGAGGAAGATGAAGACAAGCGCCGTCTCAATGATGAATTACTAGGAAAAGTTGTAAGTGTGGTGTCTGC
AACGGAGAGGACTGAATGGTATCCTGCTTTGGTAATATCTCCCAGCTGTAATGATGACATCACAGTGAAA
AAGGATCAGTGTTTAGTTCGATCATTTATTGATTCTAAATTTTACTCTATAGCAAGAAAGGACATTAAGG
AAGTAGACATTCTCAATCTACCGGAATCTGAGCTCTCCACTAAACCAGGGCTTCAGAAAGCAAGCATCTT
CTTAAAAACTAGAGTTGTTCCTGATAATTGGAAAATGGATATAAGTGAAATCCTTGAGTCATCCAGTAGT
GATGATGAAGATGGCCCAGCTGAAGAAAATGATGAAGAGAAGGAAAAGGAGGCCAAAAAGACAGAAGAAG
AGGTGCCTGAGGAAGAACTTGATCCTGAAGAGAGGGACAACTTCCTCCAGCAGCTTTATAAGTTTATGGA
AGACAGAGGTACTCCAATCAACAAACCACCTGTTTTGGGCTATAAAGATCTCAATCTCTTCAAACTCTTC
AGACTGGTTTATCATCAGGGTGGATGTGACAATATTGATAGTGGTGCTGTATGGAAGCAAATTTATATGG
ACCTTGGCATTCCTATTTTGAATTCAGCTGCTTCCTACAATGTAAAAACTGCTTATAGAAAGTATCTCTA
TGGTTTTGAGGAGTACTGCCGTTCGGCAAATATTCAGTTCAGAACTGTTCATCACCATGAACCAAAAGTA
AAAGAGGAAAAAAAAGACTTAGAAGAATCAATGGAAGAGGCTCTCAAATTAGATCAAGAAATGCCTTTAA
CAGAAGTGAAGAGTGAACCTGAGGAAAATATCGATTCAAACAGTGAAAGTGAAAGAGAAGAGATAGAATT
AAAATCTCCGAGGGGACGAAGGAGAATTGCTCGAGATGTAAATTCTATTAAAAAGGAAATTGAAGAAGAG
AAAACAGAAGACAAATTAAAAGATAATGATACAGAAAATAAGGATGTAGATGATGACTATGAAACTGCAG
AGAAAAAAGAAAATGAGCTACTACTGGGGAGAAAAAATACACCAAAGCAAAAAGAGAAGAAAATTAAAAA
ACAGGAGGATTCTGACAAAGACTCAGATGAAGAGGAAGAGAAAAGCCAAGAGAGGGAAGAAACTGAAAGC
AAATGTGACTCTGAAGGAGAGGAAGATGAGGAAGACATGGAACCCTGCCTAACAGGAACCAAAGTGAAAG
TAAAATATGGACGAGGGAAGACTCAGAAAATTTATGAAGCCAGTATTAAAAGCACTGAAATTGATGACGG
AGAAGTTTTATATTTGGTACATTACTATGGATGGAATGTCAGGTATGATGAGTGGGTGAAGGCTGACAGG
ATAATCTGGCCTTTGGACAAAGGTGGACCAAAGAAAAAACAGAAGAAAAAAGCTAAAAATAAAGAAGATA
GTGAAAAGGACGAAAAGAGAGATGAGGAGAGGCAGAAGTCAAAACGGGGACGACCTCCTTTAAAATCAAC
CCTCTCATCAAACATGCCGTATGGCTTATCTAAGACAGCAAACAGTGAAGGAAAATCAGACTCTTGTTCA
TCTGATAGTGAAACAGAAGATGCTTTAGAAAAGAATTTAATAAATGAAGAACTTTCTCTTAAAGATGAAC
TAGAAAAAAATGAAAATTTGAATGATGATAAGCTAGATGAAGAAAATCCAAAGATTTCTGCACATATATT
AAAAGAAAATGATAGGACTCAAATGCAGCCTTTAGAAACCCTGAAGTTAGAAGTTGGAGAGAATGAACAA
ATAGTACAGATTTTTGGGAACAAAATGGAAAAAACAGAAGAAGTTAAGAAAGAAGCCGAAAAATCTCCAA
AAGGAAAGGGAAGACGAAGCAAGACAAAAGATCTTTCTTTAGAAATTATAAAGATTTCATCATTTGGCCA
GAATGAAGCAGGAAGTGAACCTCATATAGAAGCTCATAGTCTTGAATTGTCTTCATTAGACAATAAAAAC
TTTTCTTCTGCTACAGAAGATGAAATTGACCAATGTGTGAAAGAAAAGAAGTTGAAACGGAAAATACTAG
GACAATCATCGCCAGAGAAAAAAATAAGAATTGAGAATGGAATGGAAATGACAAATACTGTATCTCAAGA
AAGGACCAGTGATTGTATTGGATCTGAGGGAATGAAAAACTTAAATTTTGAACAGCACTTTGAAAGAGAA
AATGAAGGAATGCCATCATTGATAGCAGAGTCAAACCAATGCATCCAACAACTGACTAGTGAAAGATTTG
ATAGTCCAGCTGAAGAAACTGTAAATATTCCACTAAAAGAAGATGAGGATGCAATGCCTCTGATCGGGCC
TGAAACCTTGGTTTGCCATGAAGTAGATTTGGATGATTTGGATGAAAAGGATAAGACCAGCATTGAGGAT
GTAGCAGTTGAAAGCTCTGAGTCTAACTCTCTTGTTTCTATTCCACCTGCCCTACCTCCTGTAGTCCAAC
ATAACTTTTCAGTAGCTTCACCACTTACTCTTAGTCAAGATGAGTCTCGAAGCGTAAAAAGTGAGAGTGA
TATAACGATTGAAGTTGATAGTATTGCTGAAGAATCTCAAGAAGGTCTCTGTGAGAGGGAATCGGCAAAT
GGATTTGAAACTAATGTTGCCTCTGGTACCTGTAGTATAATTGTACAAGAGAGAGAGAGCAGAGAGAAGG
GTCAGAAGAGGCCAAGTGATGGAAATAGTGGATTAATGGCAAAAAAGCAAAAGCGTACCCCAAAGCGAAC
AAGTGCTGCAGCCAAAAATGAAAAGAATGGAACAGGACAAAGCAGTGATAGTGAAGATCTTCCTGTCCTA
GACAATTCAAGTAAATGTACCCCAGTAAAGCATCTTAATGTATCTAAGCCACAGAAACTTGCACGATCTC
CTGCAAGAATATCCCCGCACATCAAAGATGGAGAGAAAGATAAACACAGAGAAAAACATCCGAATTCATC
CCCTAGGACATATAAATGGAGCTTTCAGCTCAATGAATTAGATAATATGAACAGTACAGAGAGAATCTCA
TTTCTCCAAGAAAAACTACAGGAAATCAGAAAATATTATATGTCTTTGAAGTCTGAAGTTGCAACCATAG
ACAGGAGGAGAAAAAGATTAAAAAAGAAAGACAGGGAAGTGTCTCATGCGGGAGCCTCCATGTCATCTGC
TTCATCAGACACTGGAATGAGTCCCTCATCATCATCTCCCCCACAAAATGTACTTGCTGTAGAATGCAGG
TAGTAATGAACTAGTCCGTAACTTGAAAGTATTTCGATTTCTTGGCTTTATATATCTTGTGGAAAGGACG
AAAACTAACTTCGGGCGCGTCTCGA
