>Addgene plasmid #143808 | TFORF1440 | depositor partial sequence | sequence record 283552 | Barcode
AAACTAACTTCGGGCGCGTCTCGA
